>Addgene plasmid #166684 | VP2C-GFP-MIOX only | addgene full sequence | sequence record 329939 | Addgene NGS Result
CTAGTAGGACTATTTGCAAAGGGAAGGGATGCTAAGGTAGAGGGTGAACGTTACAGAAAAGCAGGCTGGG
AAGCATATTTGAGAAGATGCGGCCAGCAAAACTAAAAAACTGTATTATAAGTAAATGCATGTATACTAAA
CTCACAAATTAGAGCTTCAATTTAATTATATCAGTTATTACCCGGGAATCTCGGTCGTAATGATTTAAAT
GCATGCAAGCTTGGCGTAATCATGGTCATAGCTGTTTCCTGTGTGAAATTGTTATCCGCTCACAATTCCA
CACAACATACGAGCCGGAAGCATAAAGTGTAAAGCCTGGGGTGCCTAATGAGTGAGCTAACTCACATTAA
TTGCGTTGCGCTCACTGCCCGCTTTCCAGTCGGGAAACCTGTCGTGCCAGCTGCATTAATGAATCGGCCA
ACGCGCGGGGAGAGGCGGTTTGCGTATTGGGCGCTCTTCCGCTTCCTCGCTCACTGACTCGCTGCGCTCG
GTCGTTCGGCTGCGGCGAGCGGTATCAGCTCACTCAAAGGCGGTAATACGGTTATCCACAGAATCAGGGG
ATAACGCAGGAAAGAACATGTGAGCAAAAGGCCAGCAAAAGGCCAGGAACCGTAAAAAGGCCGCGTTGCT
GGCGTTTTTCCATAGGCTCCGCCCCCCTGACGAGCATCACAAAAATCGACGCTCAAGTCAGAGGTGGCGA
AACCCGACAGGACTATAAAGATACCAGGCGTTTCCCCCTGGAAGCTCCCTCGTGCGCTCTCCTGTTCCGA
CCCTGCCGCTTACCGGATACCTGTCCGCCTTTCTCCCTTCGGGAAGCGTGGCGCTTTCTCATAGCTCACG
CTGTAGGTATCTCAGTTCGGTGTAGGTCGTTCGCTCCAAGCTGGGCTGTGTGCACGAACCCCCCGTTCAG
CCCGACCGCTGCGCCTTATCCGGTAACTATCGTCTTGAGTCCAACCCGGTAAGACACGACTTATCGCCAC
TGGCAGCAGCCACTGGTAACAGGATTAGCAGAGCGAGGTATGTAGGCGGTGCTACAGAGTTCTTGAAGTG
GTGGCCTAACTACGGCTACACTAGAAGAACAGTATTTGGTATCTGCGCTCTGCTGAAGCCAGTTACCTTC
GGAAAAAGAGTTGGTAGCTCTTGATCCGGCAAACAAACCACCGCTGGTAGCGGTGGTTTTTTTGTTTGCA
AGCAGCAGATTACGCGCAGAAAAAAAGGATCTCAAGAAGATCCTTTGATCTTTTCTACGGGGTCTGACGC
TCAGTGGAACGAAAACTCACGTTAAGGGATTTTGGTCATGAGATTATCAAAAAGGATCTTCACCTAGATC
CTTTTAAATTAAAAATGAAGTTTTAAATCAATCTAAAGTATATATGAGTAAACTTGGTCTGACAGTTACC
AATGCTTAATCAGTGAGGCACCTATCTCAGCGATCTGTCTATTTCGTTCATCCATAGTTGCCTGACTCCC
CGTCGTGTAGATAACTACGATACGGGAGGGCTTACCATCTGGCCCCAGTGCTGCAATGATACCGCGAGAC
CCACGCTCACCGGCTCCAGATTTATCAGCAATAAACCAGCCAGCCGGAAGGGCCGAGCGCAGAAGTGGTC
CTGCAACTTTATCCGCCTCCATCCAGTCTATTAATTGTTGCCGGGAAGCTAGAGTAAGTAGTTCGCCAGT
TAATAGTTTGCGCAACGTTGTTGCCATTGCTACAGGCATCGTGGTGTCACGCTCGTCGTTTGGTATGGCT
TCATTCAGCTCCGGTTCCCAACGATCAAGGCGAGTTACATGATCCCCCATGTTGTGCAAAAAAGCGGTTA
GCTCCTTCGGTCCTCCGATCGTTGTCAGAAGTAAGTTGGCCGCAGTGTTATCACTCATGGTTATGGCAGC
ACTGCATAATTCTCTTACTGTCATGCCATCCGTAAGATGCTTTTCTGTGACTGGTGAGTACTCAACCAAG
TCATTCTGAGAATAGTGTATGCGGCGACCGAGTTGCTCTTGCCCGGCGTCAATACGGGATAATACCGCGC
CACATAGCAGAACTTTAAAAGTGCTCATCATTGGAAAACGTTCTTCGGGGCGAAAACTCTCAAGGATCTT
ACCGCTGTTGAGATCCAGTTCGATGTAACCCACTCGTGCACCCAACTGATCTTCAGCATCTTTTACTTTC
ACCAGCGTTTCTGGGTGAGCAAAAACAGGAAGGCAAAATGCCGCAAAAAAGGGAATAAGGGCGACACGGA
AATGTTGAATACTCATACTCTTCCTTTTTCAATATTATTGAAGCATTTATCAGGGTTATTGTCTCATGAG
CGGATACATATTTGAATGTATTTAGAAAAATAAACAAATAGGGGTTCCGCGCACATTTCCCCGAAAAGTG
CCACCTGACGTCTAAGAAACCATTATTATCATGACATTAACCTATAAAAATAGGCGTATCACGAGGCCCT
TTCGTCTCGCGCGTTTCGGTGATGACGGTGAAAACCTCTGACACATGCAGCTCCCGGAGACGGTCACAGC
TTGTCTGTAAGCGGATGCCGGGAGCAGACAAGCCCGTCAGGGCGCGTCAGCGGGTGTTGGCGGGTGTCGG
GGCTGGCTTAACTATGCGGCATCAGAGCAGATTGTACTGAGAGTGCACCATATGCGGTGTGAAATACCGC
ACAGATGCGTAAGGAGAAAATACCGCATCAGGCGCCATTCGCCATTCAGGCTGCGCAACTGTTGGGAAGG
GCGATCGGTGCGGGCCTCTTCGCTATTACGCCAGCTGGCGAAAGGGGGATGTGCTGCAAGGCGATTAAGT
TGGGTAACGCCAGGGTTTTCCCAGTCACGACGTTGTAAAACGACGGCCAGTGAATTCATTTAAATTTTTT
TGATTCGGTAATCTCCGAACAGAAGGAAGAACGAAGGAAGGAGCACAGACTTAGATTGGTATATATACGC
ATATGTAGTGTTGAAGAAACATGAAATTGCCCAGTATTCTTAACCCAACTGCACAGAACAAAAACCTGCA
GGAAACGAAGATAAAACATGTCCACAAAATCATATACCAGTAGAGCTGAGACTCATGCAAGTCCGGTTGC
ATCGAAACTTTTACGTTTAATGGATGAAAAGAAGACCAATTTGTGTGCTTCTCTTGACGTTCGTTCGACT
GATGAGCTATTGAAACTTGTTGAAACGTTGGGTCCATACATTTGCCTTTTGAAAACACACGTTGATATCT
TGGATGATTTCAGTTATGAGGGTACTGTCGTTCCATTGAAAGCATTGGCAGAGAAATACAAGTTCTTGAT
ATTTGAGGACAGAAAATTCGCCGATATCGGTAACACAGTCAAATTACAATATACATCGGGCGTTTACCGT
ATCGCAGAATGGTCTGATATCACCAACGCCCACGGGGTTACTGGTGCTGGTATTGTTGCTGGCTTGAAAC
AAGGTGCGCAAGAGGTCACCAAAGAACCAAGGGGATTATTGATGCTTGCTGAATTGTCTTCCAAGGGTTC
TCTAGCACACGGTGAATATACTAAGGGTACCGTTGATATTGCAAAGAGTGATAAAGATTTCGTTATTGGG
TTCATTGCTCAGAACGATATGGGAGGAAGAGAAGAAGGGTTTGATTGGCTAATCATGACCCCAGGTGTAG
GTTTAGACGACAAAGGCGATGCATTGGGTCAGCAGTACAGAACCGTCGACGAAGTTGTAAGTGGTGGATC
AGATATCATCATTGTTGGCAGAGGACTTTTCGCCAAGGGTAGAGATCCTAAGGTTGAAGGTGAAAGATAC
AGAAATGCTGGATGGGAAGCGTACCAAAAGAGAATCAGCGCTCCCCATTAATTATACAGGAAACTTAATA
GAACAAATCACATATTTAATCTAATAGCCACCTGCATTGGCACGGTGCAACACTACTTCAACTTCATCTT
ACAAAAAGATCACGTGATCTGTTGTATTGGGATCTCTAGAGTAACAATATCATGAGACCTTTTATAGAAG
TGGCGCCAAAACTAAATGTATTTGAAAATACAAAAAACGCACAGGTTTCTTTATATATGTATATATATAT
ATATATATATAAAACTGTACATATACTGTTTAAATTAATCTATCTCGAGTCACCAGCTCAGGGTGCCCGG
GCAGTACTTGTCAATCAGCCCTTGATAGTAGGGACGCAGGCTCTCCACATCCGGTAGGTCAGGGCACTTC
GTGTACAGATCAAACTTGTTGAACTCTTGCACCCAGGGCAGCATATCCAGGTCCTGCTGGCTGCACAGCT
GACGGTAGTCACCGCCGGTGTGCCACGGATAGAAGGAGTGGAAACGGATCATGTAGAAGGCCTCTGAAGG
CAGGGAGAACTTGTTGAACTTCATCATCTGGTATAGGTACTCATCATGGCCCCAGGACATAAGGACGTTC
TCTAGTCCACAGTGAGGCTGGTACATGCCCAGTTCTGTGCTGTAACGAGGATCCTGCAGGTCAGGATTGT
CCTGGAAAGTAGAGTCACAGAACACCACAGAGGCCTGGGGACGGCAGCCCACGGGGAACGTGTCTCCAAC
AACAGCCCACTGAGGTTCCCCCCACAGAGCCATAATTTTCCCCAGATCGTGCAAAAGTCCGACCAGGTGG
AACCAGTCCTTGTCCGGGTGGGCTTTACGGATGCCCTCCGCGGTCTGGAACGCGTGGAAGGAGTTGGGGA
AATCTACGTCTGGGTCAGATTCGTCCACCAGATCATCCAGCATGCCCACAGCCTCCATGATGGTCATCTT
CTTGTAAGAGAAGCCTCCATACTGGATACGCTTCCTGCTGACGAAGTCCACAGTCTGGTGAGTGTGCATC
AGCTTGTATGTGGTAAAGACACGATCCAGCAACGGGCCTGAAGTATAGTTACGGAAGCTGTCCTTGCTTT
TGGCCATCTCTGGGTCCACATCGGGACGATAGACCAGGGAAGGATCTGGACCAACATCGACCTTCATGAG
CTCAGCACCACCAGTACCTCCTCCACCAGCAGATCTTTTGTACAATTCATCCATACCATGGGTAATACCA
GCAGCAGTAACAAATTCTAACAAGACCATGTGGTCTCTCTTTTCGTTTGGATCTTTGGATAAGGCAGATT
GAGTGGATAAGTAATGGTTGTCTGGTAACAAGACTGGACCATCACCAATTGGAGTATTTTGTTGATAATG
GTCAGCTAATTGAACAGAACCATCTTCAATGTTGTGTCTAATTTTGAAGTTAACTTTGATACCATTCTTT
TGTTTGTCAGCCATGATGTAAACATTGTGAGAGTTATAGTTGTATTCCAATTTGTGACCTAAAATGTTAC
CATCTTCTTTAAAATCAATACCTTTTAATTCGATTCTATTAACTAAGGTATCACCTTCAAACTTGACTTC
AGCTCTGGTCTTGTAGTTACCGTCATCTTTGAAAAAAATAGTTCTTTCTTGAACATAACCTTCTGGCATG
GCAGACTTGAAAAAGTCATGTTGTTTCATATGATCTGGGTATCTCGCAAAACATTGAACACCATAACCGA
AAGTAGTGACTAAGGTTGGCCATGGAACTGGCAATTTACCAGTAGTACAAATAAATTTTAAGGTCAATTT
ACCGTAAGTAGCATCACCTTCACCTTCACCGGAGACAGAAAATTTGTGACCATTAACATCACCATCTAAT
TCAACCAAAATTGGGACAACACCAGTGAATAATTCTTCACCTTTAGAGGATCCCATAGAACCGCCGCCAC
CGGAGCCACCGCCACCAGAACCACCACCACCTGGAGTGATGTCACCATACAAACCCAAAATCAATGGCAA
CATCCAATCTGGAGTAACTCTTTGATGAGAAACAACTTGAGCTTGATAAAATTTAATAACTTCACCAGAT
TCATCTTGAATATGAGCAGCTGGAGTTGGACCACCATTACCCATTTTATCGATTTATATTGAATTTTCAA
AAATTCTTACTTTTTTTTTTGGATGGACGCAAAGAAGTTTAATAATCATATTACATGGCAATACCACCAT
ATACATATCCATATCTAATCTTACTTATATGTTGTGGAAATGTAAAGAGCCCCATTATCTTAGCCTAAAA
AAACCTTCTCTTTGGAACTTTCAGTAATACGCTTAACTGCTCATTGCTATATTGAAGTACGGATTAGAAG
CCGCCGAGCGGGCGACAGCCCTCCGACGGAAGACTCTCCTCCGTGCGTCCTGGTCTTCACCGGTCGCGTT
CCTGAAACGCAGATGTGCCTCGCGCCGCACTGCTCCGAACAATAAAGATTCTACAATACTAGCTTTTATG
GTTATGAAGAGGAAAAATTGGCAGTAACCTGGCCCCACAAACCTTCAAATCAACGAATCAAATTAACAAC
CATAGGATAATAATGCGATTAGTTTTTTAGCCTTATTTCTGGGGTAATTAATCAGCGAAGCGATGATTTT
TGATCTATTAACAGATATATAAATGCAAAAGCTGCATAACCACTTTAACTAATACTTTCAACATTTTCGG
TTTGTATTACTTCTTATTCAAATGTCATAAAAGTATCAACAAAAAATTGTTAATATACCTCTATACTTTA
ACGTCAAGGAGAAAAAACTATAA
Features (pLannotate 1.2.2; 17 found; start..end, strand, type, name):
      6..105     +  CDS            URA3 (fragment): orotidine-5'-phosphate decarboxylase, required for uracil biosynthesis; S. cerevisiae URA3; yeast auxotrophic marker, counterselectable with 5-fluoroorotic acid (5-FOA)
    259..275     -  protein_bind   lac operator: The lac repressor binds to the lac operator to inhibit transcription in E. coli. This inhibition can be relieved by adding lactose or isopropyl-β-D-thiogalactopyranoside (IPTG). lac repressor encoded by lacI
    283..313     -  promoter       lac promoter: promoter for the E. coli lac operon
    328..349     -  protein_bind   CAP binding site: CAP binding activates transcription in the presence of cAMP. E. coli catabolite activator protein
    362..454     -  CDS            lacI (fragment): lac repressor; lacI; The lac repressor binds to the lac operator to inhibit transcription in E. coli. This inhibition can be relieved by adding lactose or isopropyl-β-D-thiogalactopyranoside (IPTG).
    637..1225    -  rep_origin     ori: high-copy-number ColE1/pMB1/pBR322/pUC origin of replication
   1396..2256    -  CDS            AmpR: β-lactamase; bla; confers resistance to ampicillin, carbenicillin, and related antibiotics
   2257..2361    -  promoter       AmpR promoter: bla
   2456..2491    +  CDS            rop (fragment): Rop protein, which maintains plasmids at low copy number; rop
   2593..2692    +  misc_feature   bom (fragment): basis of mobility region from pBR322
   2698..2855    -  CDS            lacZα (fragment): LacZα fragment of β-galactosidase; lacZ fragment
   2862..3025    +  promoter       URA3 promoter (fragment): S. cerevisiae URA3
   3028..3813    +  CDS            URA3: PYRF_YEAST - Experimental evidence at protein level: Swiss-Prot protein existence level 1. From Saccharomyces cerevisiae (strain ATCC 204508 / S288c) (Baker's yeast).
   4113..4967    -  CDS            Miox: MIOX_MOUSE - Also known as Aldrl6, Rsor. Experimental evidence at protein level: Swiss-Prot protein existence level 1. From Mus musculus (Mouse).
   5007..5717    -  CDS            GFPmut3: GFPmut3 is a basic (constitutively fluorescent) green fluorescent protein published in 1996, derived from Aequorea victoria. It is reported to be a very rapidly-maturing weak dimer.
   5772..5924    -  CDS            VP2_POVMA (fragment): Experimental evidence at protein level: Swiss-Prot protein existence level 1. [Isoform VP3]: structural protein that resides within the core of the capsid surrounded by 72 VP1 pentamers. Following virus endocytosis and trafficking to the endoplasmic reticulum, VP2 and VP3 form oligomers and integrate into the endoplasmic reticulum membrane. Heterooligomer VP2-VP3 may create a viroporin for transporting the viral genome across the endoplasmic reticulum membrane to the cytoplasm. Nuclear entry of the viral DNA involves the selective exposure and importin recognition of VP2 or Vp3 nuclear localiz
   5945..6598    +  promoter       GAL1,10 promoter: GAL1 and GAL10 genes of S. cerevisiae; divergent inducible promoter, regulated by Gal4
