[The description below was written by a language model from this plasmid's Addgene catalogue record and pLannotate feature annotations shown in this document.]
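Description:
VP2C-GFP-MIOX only is a yeast integrative expression plasmid built on the pILGFPB5A backbone for use in Saccharomyces cerevisiae. It carries no yeast replication origin in the annotated features, consistent with chromosomal integration rather than episomal maintenance. In E. coli it is propagated through a high-copy ColE1/pUC-type origin and selected with ampicillin via the β-lactamase gene. Fragments of lacI, lacZα, rop and bom, along with the lac promoter and operator, appear to be non-functional cloning-vector remnants. Yeast transformants are selected by uracil prototrophy. The catalogue entry specifies a Kluyveromyces lactis URA3 marker, whereas the automated annotation labels the full-length URA3 coding sequence by its similarity to the S. cerevisiae protein. Short S. cerevisiae URA3 promoter and coding fragments are also annotated, but the record does not state the integration locus or what these fragments are for.

The payload is a single tripartite fusion of about 1.8 kb on the reverse strand, read outward from the divergent, Gal4-regulated GAL1,10 promoter region on its GAL10 side, giving galactose-responsive expression. From the N-terminus the fusion comprises VP2C, a short C-terminal fragment of the murine polyomavirus minor capsid protein VP2, followed by a yeast-enhanced GFP (annotated as GFPmut3) and mouse myo-inositol oxygenase (MIOX). In the virus, VP2 sits inside the capsid shell formed by VP1 pentamers. In keeping with the associated work on self-assembling nanocompartments for organising metabolic pathways in yeast, the VP2C portion presumably serves as an anchor directing cargo into VP1-based particles. GFP provides a fluorescent readout of expression and localisation. No VP1 gene is annotated here, and the "only" in the name suggests the plasmid supplies the tagged enzyme cargo without a shell protein.
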