Addgene plasmid #166684: VP2C-GFP-MIOX only
Purpose: Yeast integrative plasmid for expressing mouse myo-inositol oxygenase fused to VP2C-GFP (GAL10 promoter). Contains uracil auxotrophic marker (K. lactis URA3).
Depositing lab: Claudia Vickers. Depositing organization: University of Queensland. Publication: Artificial Self-assembling Nanocompartment for Organizing Metabolic Pathways in Yeast. Cheah LC, Stark T, Adamson LSR, Abidin RS, Lau YH, Sainsbury F, Vickers CE. ACS Synth Biol. 2021 Dec 17;10(12):3251-3263. doi: 10.1021/acssynbio.1c00045. Epub 2021 Sep 30. PubMed 34591448.
Backbone
  Vector backbone: pILGFPB5A
  Vector type: Yeast Expression, Synthetic Biology
  Selectable markers: URA3
Growth in bacteria
  Bacterial resistance: Ampicillin, 100 μg/mL
  Growth temperature: 37°C
  Growth strain: DH5alpha
  Copy number: High Copy
Gene/Insert
  Gene/Insert name: VP2C-GFP-MIOX (alt name: VP2C-yEGFP-mmMIOX)
  Species: M. musculus (mouse), S. cerevisiae (budding yeast), Synthetic
  Insert size (bp): 1815
  Promoter: GAL10
  Cloning method: Gibson Cloning
  Sequencing primers: 5′ GTGGTAATGCCATGTAATATGATTATTAAAC; 3′ GCATTGGCACGGTGCAACAC
Terms and licenses: Academic/Nonprofit Terms; Industry Terms: Not Available to Industry
Depositor comments: Please visit https://www.biorxiv.org/content/10.1101/2021.01.30.428974v1 for BioRxiv preprint
How to cite: VP2C-GFP-MIOX only was a gift from Claudia Vickers (Addgene plasmid # 166684 ; http://n2t.net/addgene:166684 ; RRID:Addgene_166684)
